>Addgene plasmid #63879 | pGL3-Tet2 promoter F | addgene partial sequence | sequence record 108278 | RVprimer3 5'-CTAGCAAAATAGGCTGTCCC-3'
TACCTGAACCCCTCTATCATGTCGTATATACTTCAGAAAAAAAATGTTCTCAGAGCTATGAAATGACAGG
GTAGGATTTAATGTTTCTGTGAAATCTCTGTAATTCTTTCAAAGCTGTAGGTAACATAATTCTTAAAGAA
AAAAATTCAGGTCGTTAAAAACAATGTTCTACACTGCAGGCAGGAAGAACAGCGAGAGTGTGCATAGTTT
TTGTTGGTCTGTTGTCTTTGTTATTAGCACAATACAAAACAAAGACAAAACAAAACAAAAATCAAGTCAA
AACCAAACCAAACCTGCAGTACACTGCAGTGGACAGCAGCAGACAGGAGACAGCCTGTTCTCCATGAAGC
TTGGTGGGGGAACAACTGACTGAGACAGCAGATGCTCAGGCCAATCAAGTCAAGTCTTTGACACAAAGTA
GCATGGCATTGGGCTCCTGCTACTCACGTTTCCCTCCTCTGTGGGGAAGCGAAGGCTCTGTAGTAGGGTA
GCCGCAACTCTTCGTTCTCATTTTAGAGACATAGCCCAGGATCTGATAACAATCGGCTGTTTTTTTCGGA
TAGTAAATTATCTTTTAAAAGCTAGATTAGCCACACCTGGGGAGGGGCAGATCTCAAAAAATGCACAGTA
CTCACAAAAGCTGGCTCTGAATTCCTCCTACAGATGGACCCTAATGTCAGTAAACAAGTGATTATGCACA
CCAGAGCCAT
