>Addgene plasmid #63879 | pGL3-Tet2 promoter F | addgene partial sequence | sequence record 108280 | LucNRev 5'-CCTTATGCAGTTGCTCTCC-3'
TTTCTTTATGTTTTTGGCGTCTTCCATGGTGGCTTTACCAACAGTACCGGAATGCCAAGCTTACTTAGAT
CGCAGATCTCGAGCTGGTTCTGGTCCCTCAGCCTCGCAGTCCACCGCCGTCGCAGCCGGGTCTCCTTTCT
AACAAATCCTACAGGGCAGCCATCTTGCTTCCTTCTGCTCCTCTACGAAAGCAGCCTCGCCTCCGCATCA
ATATTCATAAGGCAGTTTGACGTCTGTTCTCTAGGCTCGGCGGGGCCGGCTCTCAGGCGGCCGCCGAGGG
GGCGGACGTGACTGGCATGCGAGCGGAGCGGGCGCGAGCGCGGGAGCGGGCCGTGCGCTCGCTCCCTCGC
GGAGGCGCGGCGGGACCCGGGGCCGTGCGCTCGCTCCCTCGCGGGGACGCGGCGGGACCCGGGGCCGTGT
GCTCGCTCCCTCGCGGAGGCGCGGCGGGACCCGGGGCCGTGCGTTCGCTCCCTCGCGGGGACGCGGCGGG
ACCCGGGGCCGTGCGCTCGCTCCCTCGCGGGGGCGC
