[The description below was written by a language model from this plasmid's Addgene catalogue record.]
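Description:
pGL3-Tet2 promoter F is a firefly luciferase reporter plasmid built on the pGL3-Basic backbone (about 4.8 kb without insert), a vector that carries the luciferase coding sequence but has no eukaryotic promoter or enhancer of its own. Any luciferase signal in transfected mammalian cells therefore depends on the regulatory activity of the DNA cloned upstream of the reporter. The plasmid is maintained in E. coli as a high-copy construct under ampicillin selection. No mammalian selection marker is recorded, which fits transient transfection assays rather than stable line generation.

The insert is a fragment of roughly 6.2 kb from the mouse (M. musculus) Tet2 promoter region, designated "fragment F". It was placed into the multiple cloning site between KpnI and XhoI, and both sites remain intact, so the fragment can be excised or exchanged. The "F" label suggests it belongs to a series of Tet2 promoter fragments, but the record does not give the genomic coordinates of the fragment, its position relative to the Tet2 transcription start site, or how it relates to any other fragments. No feature table is supplied, so the detailed element layout cannot be confirmed beyond what the backbone name implies.

The stated purpose is to study transcriptional control of murine Tet2. The associated work concerns how promoter and enhancer domains regulate Tet1 and Tet2 expression as cells move between pluripotency and differentiation. In that setting, luciferase output serves as a readout of the promoter activity of the fragment in different cell states.
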