Addgene plasmid #63879: pGL3-Tet2 promoter F
Purpose: Luciferase reporter plasmid used to study transcriptional control of murine Tet2
Depositing lab: Kian Peng Koh. Depositing organization: Katholieke Universiteit Leuven. Publication: Dynamic switching of active promoter and enhancer domains regulates Tet1 and Tet2 expression during cell state transitions between pluripotency and differentiation. Sohni A, Bartoccetti M, Khoueiry R, Spans L, Vande Velde J, De Troyer L, Pulakanti K, Claessens F, Rao S, Koh KP. Mol Cell Biol. 2015 Mar 15;35(6):1026-42. doi: 10.1128/MCB.01172-14. Epub 2015 Jan 12. PubMed 25582196.
Backbone
  Vector backbone: pGL3-Basic
  Backbone size w/o insert (bp): 4793
  Vector type: Mammalian Expression, Luciferase
Growth in bacteria
  Bacterial resistance: Ampicillin, 100 μg/mL
  Growth temperature: 37°C
  Growth strain: DH5alpha
  Copy number: High Copy
Gene/Insert
  Gene/Insert name: Tet2 Promoter fragment F
  Species: M. musculus (mouse)
  Insert size (bp): 6211
  Cloning method: Restriction Enzyme; 5′ cloning site KpnI (not destroyed); 3′ cloning site XhoI (not destroyed)
  Sequencing primers: 5′ RVprimer3 (CTAGCAAAATAGGCTGTCCC); 3′ LucNRev (CCTTATGCAGTTGCTCTCC)
Terms and licenses: Academic/Nonprofit Terms; Industry Terms: Not Available to Industry
How to cite: pGL3-Tet2 promoter F was a gift from Kian Peng Koh (Addgene plasmid # 63879 ; http://n2t.net/addgene:63879 ; RRID:Addgene_63879)
